Addgene plasmid #146643: pETM-41-DmPABPC1_J
Purpose: Bacterial Expression of DmPABPC1
Depositing lab: Elisa Izaurralde. Depositing organization: Max Planck Institute for Developmental Biology. Publication: Two PABPC1-binding sites in GW182 proteins promote miRNA-mediated gene silencing. Huntzinger E, Braun JE, Heimstädt S, Zekri L, Izaurralde E. EMBO J. 2010 Dec 15;29(24):4146-60. doi: 10.1038/emboj.2010.274 PubMed 21063388.
Backbone
  Vector backbone: Unknown
  Vector type: Bacterial Expression
Growth in bacteria
  Bacterial resistance: Kanamycin, 50 μg/mL
  Growth temperature: 37°C
  Growth strain: DH5alpha
  Copy number: Low Copy
Gene/Insert
  Gene/Insert name: DmPABPC1
  Species: D. melanogaster (fly)
  Mutation: 4 silent mutations compared to the sequence geven by NCBI: NM_166265.2
  Entrez Gene: pAbp (a.k.a. Dmel_CG5119, BABP, BcDNA:LD24412, CG16803, CG5119, Dmel\CG5119, PABP, PABP55B, PABPC1, PAbp, Pabp, anon-EST:Posey247, anon-EST:Posey249, anon-EST:fe2E5, dPABP, duo, l(2)SH1908, l(2)SH2 1908, l(2)k10109, pAB, pABP, pABp, pabp)
  Cloning method: Unknown
Terms and licenses: Academic/Nonprofit Terms; Industry Terms: Not Available to Industry
Depositor comments: Plasmids from this collection were made available to the research community and donated after the lab closed. Please note that the sequence provided by the depositing laboratory may be theoretical/predicted or based on Sanger sequencing results. There may be discrepancies between sequencing results obtained by Addgene and the depositor sequence. If an Addgene verified sequence is not available, please contact before placing your order to request that our lab fully sequence the plasmid.
How to cite: pETM-41-DmPABPC1_J was a gift from Elisa Izaurralde (Addgene plasmid # 146643 ; http://n2t.net/addgene:146643 ; RRID:Addgene_146643)
