[The description below was written by a language model from this plasmid's Addgene catalogue record and pLannotate feature annotations shown in this document.]
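Description:
pETM-41-DmPABPC1_J is a 7,315 nt bacterial expression plasmid for producing the Drosophila melanogaster cytoplasmic poly(A)-binding protein (pAbp/PABPC1) in E. coli. The catalogue lists the backbone as unknown, although the name points to the pETM-41 series and the annotated features fit a pET-style, pBR322-derived vector. It has a ColE1/pMB1-type origin together with the bom mobility region and the rop gene. Rop restrains copy number, which matches the recorded low-copy status. Selection is by kanamycin through an aph(3')-Ia aminoglycoside phosphotransferase gene. Two fragments of the tetracycline efflux gene flank the expression cassette; they appear to be remnants of the parental backbone rather than a working marker.

The cassette is driven by a T7 promoter followed by the phage T7 gene 10 ribosome binding site, so expression requires a host that supplies T7 RNA polymerase. No lac operator or lacI gene is annotated. The reading frame begins with a His tag and continues into a signal-sequence-free maltose binding protein, which stays in the cytosol and serves as a solubility and affinity partner. A short match to a TEV-cleavage-containing tag follows, presumably a TEV protease site for removing the N-terminal fusion, and then the pAbp coding sequence. According to the depositor, the insert carries four silent mutations relative to the NCBI reference. A His-tag fragment and a fragment of a T7 gene 10B-derived sequence are annotated downstream of the insert, before the T7 terminator. The record does not show whether these are translated as part of the fusion. The construct comes from work on PABPC1-binding sites in GW182 proteins and miRNA-mediated silencing, where recombinant MBP-tagged PABPC1 would suit purification and in vitro binding studies. The sequence is depositor-supplied and may be theoretical.
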