Features (pLannotate 1.2.2; 16 found; start..end, strand, type, name):
      4..819     -  CDS            KanR: aminoglycoside phosphotransferase; aph(3')-Ia; confers resistance to kanamycin in bacteria or G418 (Geneticin®) in eukaryotes
    941..1529    +  rep_origin     ori: high-copy-number ColE1/pMB1/pBR322/pUC origin of replication
   1715..1857    -  misc_feature   bom: basis of mobility region from pBR322
   1959..2150    -  CDS            rop: Rop protein, which maintains plasmids at low copy number; rop
   2167..2547    +  CDS            YPB1_ECOLX: Protein predicted: Swiss-Prot protein existence level 4. From Escherichia coli.
   2789..3689    -  CDS            TcR (fragment): tetracycline efflux protein; tet; confers resistance to tetracycline
   3711..3729    +  promoter       T7 promoter: promoter for bacteriophage T7 RNA polymerase
   3761..3783    +  RBS            RBS: efficient ribosome binding site from bacteriophage T7 gene 10 (Olins and Rangwala, 1989)
   3796..3814    +  CDS            7xHis (fragment): 6xHis affinity tag
   3817..4917    +  CDS            MBP: maltose binding protein from E. coli; malE (mutated); This version of the gene does not encode a signal sequence, so MBP will remain in the cytosol.
   4968..4988    +  CDS            capTEV™ (fragment): composite tag for in vivo biotinylation, TEV protease cleavage, and 6xHis tagging
   5011..6912    +  CDS            pAbp: PABP_DROME - Experimental evidence at protein level: Swiss-Prot protein existence level 1. Binds the poly(A) tail of mRNA (PubMed:2125288). Since it interacts with the cap-associating translation initiation factor eIF4G, it is likely that it functions by linking Atx2 to the cap-binding complex (PubMed:28388438). Forms a complex with tyf and Atx2 which functions in adult circadian pacemaker neurons to sustain circadian rhythms likely by switching between activator and repressor modes of post-transcriptional regulation via interaction with Lsm12a or me31B, respectively (PubMed:28388438). The act
   6931..6948    +  CDS            9xHis (fragment): 9xHis affinity tag
   6958..7007    +  CDS            SET1 (fragment): solubility-enhancement tag derived from T7 phage gene 10B
   7015..7062    +  terminator     T7 terminator: transcription terminator for bacteriophage T7 RNA polymerase
   7088..7315    -  CDS            TcR (fragment): tetracycline efflux protein; tet; confers resistance to tetracycline
>Addgene plasmid #146643 | pETM-41-DmPABPC1_J | depositor full sequence | sequence record 289089 | Full Sequence
TTCTTAGAAAAACTCATCGAGCATCAAATGAAACTGCAATTTATTCATATCAGGATTATCAATACCATAT
TTTTGAAAAAGCCGTTTCTGTAATGAAGGAGAAAACTCACCGAGGCAGTTCCATAGGATGGCAAGATCCT
GGTATCGGTCTGCGATTCCGACTCGTCCAACATCAATACAACCTATTAATTTCCCCTCGTCAAAAATAAG
GTTATCAAGTGAGAAATCACCATGAGTGACGACTGAATCCGGTGAGAATGGCAAAAGCTTATGCATTTCT
TTCCAGACTTGTTCAACAGGCCAGCCATTACGCTCGTCATCAAAATCACTCGCATCAACCAAACCGTTAT
TCATTCGTGATTGCGCCTGAGCGAGACGAAATACGCGATCGCTGTTAAAAGGACAATTACAAACAGGAAT
CGAATGCAACCGGCGCAGGAACACTGCCAGCGCATCAACAATATTTTCACCTGAATCAGGATATTCTTCT
AATACCTGGAATGCTGTTTTCCCGGGGATCGCAGTGGTGAGTAACCATGCATCATCAGGAGTACGGATAA
AATGCTTGATGGTCGGAAGAGGCATAAATTCCGTCAGCCAGTTTAGTCTGACCATCTCATCTGTAACATC
ATTGGCAACGCTACCTTTGCCATGTTTCAGAAACAACTCTGGCGCATCGGGCTTCCCATACAATCGATAG
ATTGTCGCACCTGATTGCCCGACATTATCGCGAGCCCATTTATACCCATATAAATCAGCATCCATGTTGG
AATTTAATCGCGGCCTCGAGCAAGACGTTTCCCGTTGAATATGGCTCATAACACCCCTTGTATTACTGTT
TATGTAAGCAGACAGTTTTATTGTTCATGACCAAAATCCCTTAACGTGAGTTTTCGTTCCACTGAGCGTC
AGACCCCGTAGAAAAGATCAAAGGATCTTCTTGAGATCCTTTTTTTCTGCGCGTAATCTGCTGCTTGCAA
ACAAAAAAACCACCGCTACCAGCGGTGGTTTGTTTGCCGGATCAAGAGCTACCAACTCTTTTTCCGAAGG
TAACTGGCTTCAGCAGAGCGCAGATACCAAATACTGTCCTTCTAGTGTAGCCGTAGTTAGGCCACCACTT
CAAGAACTCTGTAGCACCGCCTACATACCTCGCTCTGCTAATCCTGTTACCAGTGGCTGCTGCCAGTGGC
GATAAGTCGTGTCTTACCGGGTTGGACTCAAGACGATAGTTACCGGATAAGGCGCAGCGGTCGGGCTGAA
CGGGGGGTTCGTGCACACAGCCCAGCTTGGAGCGAACGACCTACACCGAACTGAGATACCTACAGCGTGA
GCTATGAGAAAGCGCCACGCTTCCCGAAGGGAGAAAGGCGGACAGGTATCCGGTAAGCGGCAGGGTCGGA
ACAGGAGAGCGCACGAGGGAGCTTCCAGGGGGAAACGCCTGGTATCTTTATAGTCCTGTCGGGTTTCGCC
ACCTCTGACTTGAGCGTCGATTTTTGTGATGCTCGTCAGGGGGGCGGAGCCTATGGAAAAACGCCAGCAA
CGCGGCCTTTTTACGGTTCCTGGCCTTTTGCTGGCCTTTTGCTCACATGTTCTTTCCTGCGTTATCCCCT
GATTCTGTGGATAACCGTATTACCGCCTTTGAGTGAGCTGATACCGCTCGCCGCAGCCGAACGACCGAGC
GCAGCGAGTCAGTGAGCGAGGAAGCGGAAGAGCGCCTGATGCGGTATTTTCTCCTTACGCATCTGTGCGG
TATTTCACACCGCATATATGGTGCACTCTCAGTACAATCTGCTCTGATGCCGCATAGTTAAGCCAGTATA
CACTCCGCTATCGCTACGTGACTGGGTCATGGCTGCGCCCCGACACCCGCCAACACCCGCTGACGCGCCC
TGACGGGCTTGTCTGCTCCCGGCATCCGCTTACAGACAAGCTGTGACCGTCTCCGGGAGCTGCATGTGTC
AGAGGTTTTCACCGTCATCACCGAAACGCGCGAGGCAGCTGCGGTAAAGCTCATCAGCGTGGTCGTGAAG
CGATTCACAGATGTCTGCCTGTTCATCCGCGTCCAGCTCGTTGAGTTTCTCCAGAAGCGTTAATGTCTGG
CTTCTGATAAAGCGGGCCATGTTAAGGGCGGTTTTTTCCTGTTTGGTCACTGATGCCTCCGTGTAAGGGG
GATTTCTGTTCATGGGGGTAATGATACCGATGAAACGAGAGAGGATGCTCACGATACGGGTTACTGATGA
TGAACATGCCCGGTTACTGGAACGTTGTGAGGGTAAACAACTGGCGGTATGGATGCGGCGGGACCAGAGA
AAAATCACTCAGGGTCAATGCCAGCGCTTCGTTAATACAGATGTAGGTGTTCCACAGGGTAGCCAGCAGC
ATCCTGCGATGCAGATCCGGAACATAATGGTGCAGGGCGCTGACTTCCGCGTTTCCAGACTTTACGAAAC
ACGGAAACCGAAGACCATTCATGTTGTTGCTCAGGTCGCAGACGTTTTGCAGCAGCAGTCGCTTCACGTT
CGCTCGCGTATCGGTGATTCATTCTGCTAACCAGTAAGGCAACCCCGCCAGCCTAGCCGGGTCCTCAACG
ACAGGAGCACGATCATGCGCACCCGTGGCCAGGACCCAACGCTGCCCGAGATGCGCCGCGTGCGGCTGCT
GGAGATGGCGGACGCGATGGATATGTTCTGCCAAGGGTTGGTTTGCGCATTCACAGTTCTCCGCAAGAAT
TGATTGGCTCCAATTCTTGGAGTGGTGAATCCGTTAGCGAGGTGCCGCCGGCTTCCATTCAGGTCGAGGT
GGCCCGGCTCCATGCACCGCGACGCAACGCGGGGAGGCAGACAAGGTATAGGGCGGCGCCTACAATCCAT
GCCAACCCGTTCCATGTGCTCGCCGAGGCGGCATAAATCGCCGTGACGATCAGCGGTCCAGTGATCGAAG
TTAGGCTGGTAAGAGCCGCGAGCGATCCTTGAAGCTGTCCCTGATGGTCGTCATCTACCTGCCTGGACAG
CATGGCCTGCAACGCGGGCATCCCGATGCCGCCGGAAGCGAGAAGAATCATAATGGGGAAGGCCATCCAG
CCTCGCGTCGCGAACGCCAGCAAGACGTAGCCCAGCGCGTCGGCCGCCATGCCGGCGATAATGGCCTGCT
TCTCGCCGAAACGTTTGGTGGCGGGACCAGTGACGAAGGCTTGAGCGAGGGCGTGCAAGATTCCGAATAC
CGCAAGCGACAGGCCGATCATCGTCGCGCTCCAGCGAAAGCGGTCCTCGCCGAAAATGACCCAGAGCGCT
GCCGGCACCTGTCCTACGAGTTGCATGATAAAGAAGACAGTCATAAGTGCGGCGACGATAGTCATGCCCC
GCGCCCACCGGAAGGAGCTGACTGGGTTGAAGGCTCTCAAGGGCATCGGTCGACGCTCTCCCTTATGCGA
CTCCTGCATTAGGAAGCAGCCCAGTAGTAGGTTGAGGCCGTTGAGCACCGCCGCCGCAAGGAATGGTGCA
TGCAAGGAGATGGCGCCCAACAGTCCCCCGGCCACGGGGCCTGCCACCATACCCACGCCGAAACAAGCGC
TCATGAGCCCGAAGTGGCGAGCCCGATCTTCCCCATCGGTGATGTCGGCGATATAGGCGCCAGCAACCGC
ACCTGTGGCGCCGGTGATGCCGGCCACGATGCGTCCGGCGTAGAGGATCGAGATCTCGATCCCGCGAAAT
TAATACGACTCACTATAGGGAGACCACAACGGTTTCCCTCTAGAAATAATTTTGTTTAACTTTAAGAAGG
AGATATACCATGAAACATCACCATCACCATCACCCCATGAAAATCGAAGAAGGTAAACTGGTAATCTGGA
TTAACGGCGATAAAGGCTATAACGGTCTCGCTGAAGTCGGTAAGAAATTCGAGAAAGATACCGGAATTAA
AGTCACCGTTGAGCATCCGGATAAACTGGAAGAGAAATTCCCACAGGTTGCGGCAACTGGCGATGGCCCT
GACATTATCTTCTGGGCACACGACCGCTTTGGTGGCTACGCTCAATCTGGCCTGTTGGCTGAAATCACCC
CGGACAAAGCGTTCCAGGACAAGCTGTATCCGTTTACCTGGGATGCCGTACGTTACAACGGCAAGCTGAT
TGCTTACCCGATCGCTGTTGAAGCGTTATCGCTGATTTATAACAAAGATCTGCTGCCGAACCCGCCAAAA
ACCTGGGAAGAGATCCCGGCGCTGGATAAAGAACTGAAAGCGAAAGGTAAGAGCGCGCTGATGTTCAACC
TGCAAGAACCGTACTTCACCTGGCCGCTGATTGCTGCTGACGGGGGTTATGCGTTCAAGTATGAAAACGG
CAAGTACGACATTAAAGACGTGGGCGTGGATAACGCTGGCGCGAAAGCGGGTCTGACCTTCCTGGTTGAC
CTGATTAAAAACAAACACATGAATGCAGACACCGATTACTCCATCGCAGAAGCTGCCTTTAATAAAGGCG
AAACAGCGATGACCATCAACGGCCCGTGGGCATGGTCCAACATCGACACCAGCAAAGTGAATTATGGTGT
AACGGTACTGCCGACCTTCAAGGGTCAACCATCCAAACCGTTCGTTGGCGTGCTGAGCGCAGGTATTAAC
GCCGCCAGTCCGAACAAAGAGCTGGCAAAAGAGTTCCTCGAAAACTATCTGCTGACTGATGAAGGTCTGG
AAGCGGTTAATAAAGACAAACCGCTGGGTGCCGTAGCGCTGAAGTCTTACGAGGAAGAGTTGGCGAAAGA
TCCACGTATTGCCGCCACTATGGAAAACGCCCAGAAAGGTGAAATCATGCCGAACATCCCGCAGATGTCC
GCTTTCTGGTATGCCGTGCGTACTGCGGTGATCAACGCCGCCAGCGGTCGTCAGACTGTCGATGAAGCCC
TGAAAGACGCGCAGACTAATTCGAGCTCGAACAACAACAACAATAACAATAACAACAACCCCATGAGCGA
GAATCTTTATTTTCAGGGCGCCATGGACGGTACCGGATCCATGGCTTCTCTATACGTCGGTGATCTCCCA
CAGGACGTCAACGAATCGGGACTTTTTGACAAGTTCTCGTCTGCTGGTCCAGTGCTGTCCATTCGTGTCT
GCCGCGATGTGATTACCCGTCGCTCGTTGGGCTATGCCTACGTCAACTTCCAGCAGCCAGCCGATGCTGA
GCGTGCTTTGGACACCATGAACTTTGACCTGGTTCGCAACAAGCCCATTCGCATTATGTGGTCTCAGCGT
GATCCGTCTCTTCGTCGCTCCGGTGTGGGCAACGTGTTCATCAAGAACTTAGATAGGGCCATCGACAACA
AGGCAATCTACGACACTTTCTCCGCCTTCGGCAACATTTTAAGCTGCAAGGTAGCCACCGATGAAAAGGG
CAACTCAAAGGGCTATGGATTCGTCCACTTCGAGACCGAGGAGGCCGCAAACACGTCCATCGACAAAGTC
AATGGCATGTTGCTTAACGGCAAGAAGGTCTACGTGGGTAAGTTCATCCCGCGCAAGGAGCGCGAGAAGG
AGCTGGGCGAGAAGGCTAAGCTCTTCACCAATGTATATGTGAAGAACTTCACTGAGGATTTCGACGATGA
AAAACTGAAGGAATTCTTTGAGCCCTACGGCAAGATAACCAGCTACAAGGTCATGTCCAAGGAGGATGGC
AAGAGCAAGGGCTTCGGATTCGTTGCATTCGAGACAACAGAGGCTGCTGAGGCGGCCGTTCAGGCTCTCA
ATGGCAAGGACATGGGAGAGGGCAAGTCCCTGTACGTGGCTCGTGCCCAGAAGAAGGCCGAACGCCAGCA
GGAGCTGAAGCGCAAGTTCGAGGAACTGAAGCAGAAGCGTCACGAGTCAGTGTTCGGCGTTAACTTGTAC
GTTAAGAACCTGGACGACACAATCGATGACGATCGTCTGCGCATCGCGTTCTCTCCATACGGCAACATCA
CATCGGCCAAGGTCATGACCGATGAGGAGGGTCGCTCCAAGGGATTCGGCTTCGTGTGCTTCAATGCCGC
AAGCGAGGCTACCTGCGCCGTCACCGAGCTGAACGGTCGCGTCGTCGGCAGTAAGCCGTTGTACGTTGCT
TTGGCCCAAAGGAAGGAGGAGCGCAAGGCTCATCTCGCCTCGCAGTACATGCGTCACATGACCGGCATGC
GTATGCAGCAGCTGGGACAGATCTACCAGCCCAACGCGGCTAGCGGCTTCTTTGTGCCGACCCTTCCGTC
AAATCAGCGTTTCTTCGGTTCCCAGGTGGCCACTCAGATGAGAAACACACCCCGCTGGGTGCCCCAGGTG
CGTCCCCCAGCAGCCATACAGGGTGTCCAGGCCGGAGCTGCCGCTGCTGGTGGCTTCCAGGGCACAGCCG
GTGCGGTGCCCACTCAGTTCCGTTCGGCTGCTGCTGGCGCTCGCGGGGCACAGCCTCAGGTGCAGGGCAC
ACATGCCGCCGCTGCTGCGGCTAACAACATGCGCAACACTGGAGCACGCGCTATTACTGGCCAGCAAACT
GCAGCACCCAACATGCAGATCCCCGGAGCCCAAATCGCTGGCGGTGCCCAGCAGCGTACTTCCAACTATA
AGTACACCTCAAACATGCGCAATCCTCCAGTGCCACAGTTGCATCAGACCCAGCCAATTCCACAGCAATT
GCAAGGAAAGAATTCTGAGAAGCTCATTGCCTCGTTGCTGGCCAACGCCAAGCCGCAGGAGCAGAAACAG
ATCCTGGGCGAGCGTCTGTATCCGATGATTGAGCATATGCACGCCAATTTGGCTGGTAAGATCACCGGCA
TGTTGTTGGAGATCGAAAACTCTGAGCTCTTGCACATGATCGAGGATCAGGAGGCCCTTAAGGCCAAGGT
GGAGGAGGCTGTGGCCGTGCTTCAGGTGCACCGCGTCACCGAGCCCGCCAACTAAGCGGCCGCACTCGAG
CACCACCACCACCACCACTGAGATCCGGCTGCTAACAAAGCCCGAAAGGAAGCTGAGTTGGCTGCTGCCA
CCGCTGAGCAATAACTAGCATAACCCCTTGGGGCCTCTAAACGGGTCTTGAGGGGTTTTTTGCTGAAAGG
AGGAACTATATCCGGATATCCACAGGACGGGTGTGGTCGCCATGATCGCGTAGTCGATAGTGGCTCCAAG
TAGCGAAGCGAGCAGGACTGGGCGGCGGCCAAAGCGGTCGGACAGTGCTCCGAGAACGGGTGCGCATAGA
AATTGCATCAACGCATATAGCGCTAGCAGCACGCCATAGTGACTGGCGATGCTGTCGGAATGGACGATAT
CCCGCAAGAGGCCCGGCAGTACCGGCATAACCAAG
